Addgene plasmid #157630: pD649-HAsp-ISLR2_Ig1-3-COMP5AP-AviTag-9xHis
Purpose: Mammalian expression of cell-surface protein extracellular domain fused to COMP5AP-AviTag-9xHis. Protein is secreted from cells.
Depositing lab: Chris Garcia. Depositing organization: Stanford University. Publication: A Human IgSF Cell-Surface Interactome Reveals a Complex Network of Protein-Protein Interactions. Wojtowicz WM, Vielmetter J, Fernandes RA, Siepe DH, Eastman CL, Chisholm GB, Cox S, Klock H, Anderson PW, Rue SM, Miller JJ, Glaser SM, Bragstad ML, Vance J, Lam AW, Lesley SA, Zinn K, Garcia KC. Cell. 2020 Aug 20;182(4):1027-1043.e17. doi: 10.1016/j.cell.2020.07.025. PubMed 32822567.
Backbone
  Vector backbone: pD649
  Backbone size w/o insert (bp): 7153
  Vector type: Mammalian Expression
Growth in bacteria
  Bacterial resistance: Ampicillin, 100 μg/mL
  Growth temperature: 37°C
  Growth strain: DH5alpha
  Copy number: High Copy
Gene/Insert
  Gene/Insert name: ISLR2_Ig1-3 (alt name: ISRL2)
  Species: H. sapiens (human)
  Insert size (bp): 1071
  Entrez Gene: ISLR2 (a.k.a. KIAA1465)
  Promoter: CMV/SP6
  Tag / fusion protein: COMP5AP-AviTag-9xHis (C terminal on backbone)
  Cloning method: Restriction Enzyme; 5′ cloning site GCGGCCGC (not destroyed); 3′ cloning site GGCGCGCC (not destroyed)
  Sequencing primers: 5′ ATTTAGGTGACACTATAG; 3′ CGTCGCACTCCATCACGGTG
Resource information
  A portion of this plasmid was derived from a plasmid made by: PCR of portion of gene synthesized by ThermoFisher
Terms and licenses: Academic/Nonprofit Terms; Industry Terms: Not Available to Industry
Depositor comments: Some plasmids in this collection may have an IS4-like element ISVsa5 family transposase upstream of the CMV promoter.
How to cite: pD649-HAsp-ISLR2_Ig1-3-COMP5AP-AviTag-9xHis was a gift from Chris Garcia (Addgene plasmid # 157630 ; http://n2t.net/addgene:157630 ; RRID:Addgene_157630)
