[The description below was written by a language model from this plasmid's Addgene catalogue record and pLannotate feature annotations shown in this document.]
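Description:
pD649-HAsp-ISLR2_Ig1-3-COMP5AP-AviTag-9xHis is a high-copy mammalian expression plasmid built on the pD649 backbone. It is designed to secrete a tagged, multimerised extracellular fragment of the human cell-surface protein ISLR2 (also known as KIAA1465 or LINX). It is propagated in E. coli through a ColE1/pUC-type origin and selected with ampicillin via a complete β-lactamase gene. The annotated sequence record is 8,224 nt, consistent with the stated backbone and insert sizes. A second cassette places a puromycin N-acetyltransferase coding sequence under SV40 early and EM7 promoters, followed by an SV40 poly(A) signal, which could support selection in mammalian cells. The short KanR, lacZα, ble, f1 ori and rrnB terminator matches are only fragments and appear to be backbone remnants.

The expression unit is driven by the CMV enhancer and promoter with a fragment of CMV intron A. An SP6 promoter lies just upstream of the coding region. The name indicates an HA signal peptide, although the annotation software matched a fragment of a mouse IgH signal sequence at this position. The roughly 1.07 kb ISLR2 segment, labelled Ig1-3, sits between retained NotI and AscI sites so that ectodomains can be exchanged. It is fused at its C terminus to the coiled-coil region of rat COMP, which drives pentamer assembly, and then to human placental alkaline phosphatase. An AviTag for enzymatic biotinylation and a polyhistidine tag follow; the tag is named 9xHis but annotated as 8xHis. A bGH poly(A) signal ends the unit.

The pentameric fusion increases avidity for weak interactions, and the phosphatase gives an enzymatic readout. This suits the construct to the extracellular protein–protein interaction screening for which the collection was made. The depositor notes that some plasmids in the series may carry an IS4-like transposase upstream of the CMV promoter; none is annotated here.
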