Features (pLannotate 1.2.2; 24 found; start..end, strand, type, name):
    119..143     -  CDS            KanR (fragment): aminoglycoside phosphotransferase; aph(3')-Ia; confers resistance to kanamycin
    254..842     +  rep_origin     ori: high-copy-number ColE1/pMB1/pBR322/pUC origin of replication
   1067..1084    +  terminator     rrnB T2 terminator (fragment): transcription terminator T2 from the E. coli rrnB gene
   1109..1128    -  CDS            lacZα (fragment): LacZα fragment of β-galactosidase; lacZ fragment
   1584..1600    +  protein_bind   lac operator: The lac repressor binds to the lac operator to inhibit transcription in E. coli. This inhibition can be relieved by adding lactose or isopropyl-β-D-thiogalactopyranoside (IPTG). lac repressor encoded by lacI
   1843..2146    +  enhancer       CMV enhancer: human cytomegalovirus immediate early enhancer
   2147..2350    +  promoter       CMV promoter: human cytomegalovirus (CMV) immediate early promoter
   2486..2529    +  intron         CMV intron (fragment): modified intron A from human cytomegalovirus
   2581..2599    +  promoter       SP6 promoter: promoter for bacteriophage SP6 RNA polymerase
   2603..2640    +  CDS            IgH signal sequence (fragment): signal sequence from the mouse immunoglobulin heavy chain variable region
   2743..3819    +  CDS            ISLR2 (fragment): ISLR2_HUMAN - Also known as KIAA1465, LINX. Experimental evidence at protein level: Swiss-Prot protein existence level 1. Required for axon extension during neural development. From Homo sapiens (Human).
   3916..4095    +  CDS            Comp (fragment): COMP_RAT - Experimental evidence at protein level: Swiss-Prot protein existence level 1. May play a role in the structural integrity of cartilage via its interaction with other extracellular matrix proteins such as the collagens and fibronectin. Can mediate the interaction of chondrocytes with the cartilage extracellular matrix through interaction with cell surface integrin receptors. Could play a role in the pathogenesis of osteoarthritis. Potent suppressor of apoptosis in both primary chondrocytes and transformed cells. Suppresses apoptosis by blocking the activation of caspase-3 and by indu
   4083..5535    +  CDS            SEAP (fragment): secreted alkaline phosphatase from human placenta The natural enzyme has a C-terminal transmembrane sequence that is replaced by a GPI anchor.
   5560..5601    +  CDS            AviTag™ (fragment): peptide tag that allows for enzymatic biotinylation
   5605..5628    +  CDS            8xHis: 8xHis affinity tag
   5774..5885    +  polyA_signal   bGH poly(A) signal: bovine growth hormone polyadenylation signal
   5886..5994    +  rep_origin     f1 ori (fragment): f1 bacteriophage origin of replication; arrow indicates direction of (+) strand synthesis
   6008..6337    +  promoter       SV40 promoter: SV40 enhancer and early promoter
   6385..6432    +  promoter       EM7 promoter: synthetic bacterial promoter&nbsp
   6451..7050    +  CDS            PuroR (fragment): puromycin N-acetyltransferase; pac from Streptomyces; confers resistance to puromycin
   7060..7185    +  CDS            ble (fragment): BLE_KLEPN - Experimental evidence at protein level: Swiss-Prot protein existence level 1. Binding protein with a strong affinity to the bleomycin family of antibiotics. Binds to CL990; an antimitotic-antibiotic compound. From Klebsiella pneumoniae.
   7180..7301    +  polyA_signal   SV40 poly(A) signal: SV40 polyadenylation signal
   7354..8214    -  CDS            AmpR: β-lactamase; bla; confers resistance to ampicillin, carbenicillin, and related antibiotics
   8217..89      -  promoter       AmpR promoter (fragment) (across the origin): bla
>Addgene plasmid #157630 | pD649-HAsp-ISLR2_Ig1-3-COMP5AP-AviTag-9xHis | addgene full sequence | sequence record 381372 | Addgene NGS Result
TTTCAATATTATTGAAGCATTTATCAGGGTTATTGTCTCATGAGCGGATACATATTTGAATGTATTTAGA
AAAATAAACAAATAGGGGTCAGTGTTACAACCAATTAACCAATTCTGAACATTATCGCGAGCCCATTTAT
ACCTGAATATGGCTCATAACACCCCTTGCTCATGACCAAAATCCCTTAACGTGAGTTACGCGCGCGTCGT
TCCACTGAGCGTCAGACCCCGTAGAAAAGATCAAAGGATCTTCTTGAGATCCTTTTTTTCTGCGCGTAAT
CTGCTGCTTGCAAACAAAAAAACCACCGCTACCAGCGGTGGTTTGTTTGCCGGATCAAGAGCTACCAACT
CTTTTTCCGAAGGTAACTGGCTTCAGCAGAGCGCAGATACCAAATACTGTTCTTCTAGTGTAGCCGTAGT
TAGCCCACCACTTCAAGAACTCTGTAGCACCGCCTACATACCTCGCTCTGCTAATCCTGTTACCAGTGGC
TGCTGCCAGTGGCGATAAGTCGTGTCTTACCGGGTTGGACTCAAGACGATAGTTACCGGATAAGGCGCAG
CGGTCGGGCTGAACGGGGGGTTCGTGCACACAGCCCAGCTTGGAGCGAACGACCTACACCGAACTGAGAT
ACCTACAGCGTGAGCTATGAGAAAGCGCCACGCTTCCCGAAGGGAGAAAGGCGGACAGGTATCCGGTAAG
CGGCAGGGTCGGAACAGGAGAGCGCACGAGGGAGCTTCCAGGGGGAAACGCCTGGTATCTTTATAGTCCT
GTCGGGTTTCGCCACCTCTGACTTGAGCGTCGATTTTTGTGATGCTCGTCAGGGGGGCGGAGCCTATGGA
AAAACGCCAGCAACGCGGCCTTTTTACGGTTCCTGGCCTTTTGCTGGCCTTTTGCTCACATGTTCTTTCC
TGCGTTATCCCCTGATTCTGTGGATAACCGTATTACCGCCTTTGAGTGAGCTGATACCGCTCGCCGCAGC
CGAACGACCGAGCGCAGCGAGTCAGTGAGCGAGGAAGCGGAAGGCGAGAGTAGGGAACTGCCAGGCATCA
AACTAAGCAGAAGGCCCCTGACGGATGGCCTTTTTGCGTTTCTACAAACTCTTTCTGTGTTGTAAAACGA
CGGCCAGTCTTAAGCTCGGGCCCCCTGGGCGGTTCTGATAACGAGTAATCGTTAATCCGCAAATAACGTA
AAAACCCGCTTCGGCGGGTTTTTTTATGGGGGGAGTTTAGGGAAAGAGCATTTGTCAGAATATTTAAGGG
CGCCTGTCACTTTGCTTGATATATGAGAATTATTTAACCTTATAAATGAGAAAAAAGCAACGCACTTTAA
ATAAGATACGTTGCTTTTTCGATTGATGAACACCTATAATTAAACTATTCATCTATTATTTATGATTTTT
TGTATATACAATATTTCTAGTTTGTTAAAGAGAATTAAGAAAATAAATCTCGAAAATAATAAAGGGAAAA
TCAGTTTTTGATATCAAAATTATACATGTCAACGATAATACAAAATATAATACAAACTATAAGATGTTAT
CAGTATTTATTATCATTTAGAATAAATTTTGTGTCGCCCTTAATTGTGAGCGGATAACAATTACGAGCTT
CATGCACAGTGGCGTTGACTCAATATTGGCCATTAGCCATATTATTCATTGGTTATATAGCATAAATCAA
TATTGGCTATTGGCCATTGCATACGTTGTATCTATATCATAATATGTACATTTATATTGGCTCATGTCCA
ATATGACCGCCATGTTGGCATTGATTATTGACTAGTTATTAATAGTAATCAATTACGGGGTCATTAGTTC
ATAGCCCATATATGGAGTTCCGCGTTACATAACTTACGGTAAATGGCCCGCCTGGCTGACCGCCCAACGA
CCCCCGCCCATTGACGTCAATAATGACGTATGTTCCCATAGTAACGCCAATAGGGACTTTCCATTGACGT
CAATGGGTGGAGTATTTACGGTAAACTGCCCACTTGGCAGTACATCAAGTGTATCATATGCCAAGTACGC
CCCCTATTGACGTCAATGACGGTAAATGGCCCGCCTGGCATTATGCCCAGTACATGACCTTATGGGACTT
TCCTACTTGGCAGTACATCTACGTATTAGTCATCGCTATTACCATGGTGATGCGGTTTTGGCAGTACATC
AATGGGCGTGGATAGCGGTTTGACTCACGGGGATTTCCAAGTCTCCACCCCATTGACGTCAATGGGAGTT
TGTTTTGGCACCAAAATCAACGGGACTTTCCAAAATGTCGTAACAACTCCGCCCCATTGACGCAAATGGG
CGGTAGGCGTGTACGGTGGGAGGTCTATATAAGCAGAGCTCGTTTAGTGAACCGTCAGATCGCCTGGAGA
CGCCATCCACGCTGTTTTGACCTCCATAGAAGACACCGGGACCGATCCAGCCTCCGCGGCCGGGAACGGT
GCATTGGAACGCGGATTCCCCGTGCCAAGAGTGACGTAAGTACCGCCTATAGAGTCTATAGGCCCACCCC
CTTGGCTTCGTTAGAACGCGGCTACAATTAATACATAACCTTATGTATCATACACATACGATTTAGGTGA
CACTATAGAATAACATCCACTTTGCCTTTCTCTCCACAGGTGTCCACTCCCAGGTCCAACTGCACCTCGG
TTCTATCGAAAACGCGCCTGCTAGCGCCACCATGAAGACCATCATTGCCCTGAGCTACATCTTCTGCCTG
GTGTTCGCTGCGGCCGCCCCTAGCGTTCACCTGTCTGCCGAACCTCCACTGGAAGCCCCTGGAACACCTC
TGAGAGCCGGACTGGCTTTCGTGCTGCACTGTATCGCCGACGGACACCCCACACCTAGACTGCAGTGGCA
GCTGCAAATCCCTGGCGGAACAGTGGTGCTGGAACCTCCTGTTCTGAGCGGCGAAGATGATGGCGTGGGA
GCCGAAGAAGGCGAAGGCGAAGGCGACGGGGATCTGCTGACACAGACACAGGCTCAGACCCCTACACCAG
CTCCAGCTTGGCCTGCTCCTCCTGCCACACCAAGATTTCTGGCCCTGGCCAATGGCAGCCTGCTGGTTCC
TCTGCTGTCTGCCAAAGAGGCCGGCGTCTACACATGCAGAGCCCACAATGAGCTGGGCGCCAATAGCACC
TCTATCAGAGTGGCCGTGGCCGCCACAGGACCTCCAAAACATGCTCCTGGTGCTGGCGGAGAGCCTGATG
GACAAGCCCCTACAAGCGAGAGAAAGAGCACCGCCAAAGGCAGAGGCAACAGCGTGCTGCCTTCTAAGCC
TGAGGGCAAGATCAAAGGCCAGGGACTCGCCAAGGTGTCCATCCTGGGAGAAACCGAGACTGAGCCCGAA
GAGGATACCAGCGAGGGCGAAGAGGCCGAGGATCAGATTCTGGCTGATCCCGCCGAGGAACAGAGATGCG
GAAACGGCGATCCCAGCAGATACGTGTCCAACCACGCCTTCAATCAGAGCGCCGAGCTGAAGCCTCACGT
GTTCGAGCTGGGAGTGATCGCCCTGGATGTGGCTGAAAGGGAAGCCAGAGTGCAGCTGACACCACTGGCT
GCTAGATGGGGACCTGGACCAGGCGGTGCAGGCGGAGCACCTAGACCTGGAAGAAGGCCTCTGAGACTGC
TGTATCTGTGTCCAGCTGGTGGCGGAGCTGCTGTGCAATGGTCCAGAGTTGAGGAAGGCGTGAACGCCTA
CTGGTTCAGAGGACTGAGGCCCGGCACCAACTACTCTGTGTGTCTTGCTCTGGCTGGCGAGGCCTGTCAT
GTGCAAGTGGTGTTCAGCACCAAGAAAGAGCTGCCCTCTGGCGCGCCGGAAGATCAAGTTGATCCAAGAT
TGATTGATGGCAAGGGCGGATCTCTGGAGGTGCTGTTCCAGGGACCAGGCGGAAGCGGCAATCCCGGCGG
CGATCTGGCCCCCCAGATGCTGCGCGAGCTGCAGGAGACCAATGCCGCCCTGCAGGACGTGCGCGAGCTG
CTGCGCCACCGCGTGAAGGAGATCACCTTCCTGAAGAACACCGTGATGGAGTGCGACGCCTGCGGTATGC
AGCCCTCTAGAGGCTCCGGCTCCATCATCCCAGTTGAGGAGGAGAACCCGGACTTCTGGAACCGCGAGGC
AGCCGAGGCCCTGGGTGCCGCCAAGAAGCTGCAGCCTGCACAGACAGCCGCCAAGAACCTCATCATCTTC
CTGGGCGATGGGATGGGGGTGTCTACGGTGACAGCTGCCAGGATCCTAAAAGGGCAGAAGAAGGACAAAC
TGGGGCCTGAGATACCCCTGGCCATGGACCGCTTCCCATATGTGGCTCTGTCCAAGACATACAATGTAGA
CAAACATGTGCCAGACAGTGGAGCCACAGCCACGGCCTACCTGTGCGGGGTCAAGGGCAACTTCCAGACC
ATTGGCTTGAGTGCAGCCGCCCGCTTTAACCAGTGCAACACGACACGCGGCAACGAGGTCATCTCCGTGA
TGAATCGGGCCAAGAAAGCAGGGAAGTCAGTGGGAGTGGTAACCACCACACGAGTGCAGCACGCCTCGCC
AGCCGGCACCTACGCCCACACGGTGAACCGCAACTGGTACTCGGACGCCGACGTGCCTGCCTCGGCCCGC
CAGGAGGGGTGCCAGGACATCGCTACGCAGCTCATCTCCAACATGGACATTGACGTGATCCTAGGTGGAG
GCCGAAAGTACATGTTTCGCATGGGAACCCCAGACCCTGAGTACCCAGATGACTACAGCCAAGGTGGGAC
CAGGCTGGACGGGAAGAATCTGGTGCAGGAATGGCTGGCGAAGCGCCAGGGTGCCCGGTATGTGTGGAAC
CGCACTGAGCTCATGCAGGCTTCCCTGGACCCGTCTGTGACCCATCTCATGGGTCTCTTTGAGCCTGGAG
ACATGAAATACGAGATCCACCGAGACTCCACACTGGACCCCTCCCTGATGGAGATGACAGAGGCTGCCCT
GCGCCTGCTGAGCAGGAACCCCCGCGGCTTCTTCCTCTTCGTGGAGGGTGGTCGCATCGACCATGGTCAT
CATGAAAGCAGGGCTTACCGGGCACTGACTGAGACGATCATGTTCGACGACGCCATTGAGAGGGCGGGCC
AGCTCACCAGCGAGGAGGACACGCTGAGCCTCGTCACTGCCGACCACTCCCACGTCTTCTCCTTCGGAGG
CTACCCCCTGCGAGGGAGCTCCATCTTCGGGCTGGCCCCTGGCAAGGCCCGGGACAGGAAGGCCTACACG
GTCCTCCTATACGGAAACGGTCCAGGCTATGTGCTCAAGGACGGCGCCCGGCCGGATGTTACCGAGAGCG
AGAGCGGGAGCCCCGAGTATCGGCAGCAGTCAGCAGTGCCCCTGGACGAAGAGACCCACGCAGGCGAGGA
CGTGGCGGTGTTCGCGCGCGGCCCGCAGGCGCACCTGGTTCACGGCGTGCAGGAGCAGACCTTCATAGCG
CACGTCATGGCCTTCGCCGCCTGCCTGGAGCCCTACACCGCCTGCGACCTGGCGCCCCCCGCCGGCACCA
CCGACGCCGCGCACCCGGGTGGCGGAGGACTGAACGACATCTTCGAGGCTCAGAAAATCGAATGGCACGA
ACATCACCATCACCATCACCATCACCATTAAGGCCGGCCTGTAGTCACTGGCACAACGCGTTACCCGGTA
AGCCAATCGGGTATACACGGTCGTCATACTGCAGACAGGGTTCTTCTACTTTGCAAGATAGTCTTGAGTA
GTAAAATAAATAGATAGAGAAAATCAGCCTCGACTGTGCCTTCTAGTTGCCAGCCATCTGTTGTTTGCCC
CTCCCCCGTGCCTTCCTTGACCCTGGAAGGTGCCACTCCCACTGTCCTTTCCTAATAAAATGAGGAAATT
GCATCACAACACTCAACCCTATCTCGGTCTATTCTTTTGATTTATAAGGGATTTTGCCGATTTCGGCCTA
TTGGTTAAAAAATGAGCTGATTTAACAAAAATTTAACGCGAATTAATTCTGTGGAATGTGTGTCAGTTAG
GGTGTGGAAAGTCCCCAGGCTCCCCAGCAGGCAGAAGTATGCAAAGCATGCATCTCAATTAGTCAGCAAC
CAGGTGTGGAAAGTCCCCAGGCTCCCCAGCAGGCAGAAGTATGCAAAGCATGCATCTCAATTAGTCAGCA
ACCATAGTCCCGCCCCTAACTCCGCCCATCCCGCCCCTAACTCCGCCCAGTTCCGCCCATTCTCCGCCCC
ATGGCTGACTAATTTTTTTTATTTATGCAGAGGCCGAGGCCGCCTCTGCCTCTGAGCTATTCCAGAAGTA
GTGAGGAGGCTTTTTTGGAGGCCTAGGCTTTTGCAAAAAGCTCCCGGGAGCTTGTATATCCATTTTCGGA
TCTGATCAGCACGTGTTGACAATTAATCATCGGCATAGTATATCGGCATAGTATAATACGACAAGGTGAG
GAACTAAACCATGACCGAGTACAAGCCCACGGTGCGCCTCGCCACCCGCGACGACGTCCCCAGGGCCGTA
CGCACCCTCGCCGCCGCGTTCGCCGACTACCCCGCCACGCGCCACACCGTCGATCCGGACCGCCACATCG
AGCGGGTCACCGAGCTGCAAGAACTCTTCCTCACGCGCGTCGGGCTCGACATCGGCAAGGTGTGGGTCGC
GGACGACGGCGCCGCGGTGGCGGTCTGGACCACGCCGGAGAGCGTCGAAGCGGGGGCGGTGTTCGCCGAG
ATCGGCCCGCGCATGGCCGAGTTGAGCGGTTCCCGGCTGGCCGCGCAGCAACAGATGGAAGGCCTCCTGG
CGCCGCACCGGCCCAAGGAGCCCGCGTGGTTCCTGGCCACCGTCGGCGTCTCGCCCGACCACCAGGGCAA
GGGTCTGGGCAGCGCCGTCGTGCTCCCCGGAGTGGAGGCGGCCGAGCGCGCCGGGGTGCCCGCCTTCCTG
GAGACATCCGCGCCCCGCAACCTCCCCTTCTACGAGCGGCTCGGCTTCACCGTCACCGCCGACGTCGAGG
TGCCCGAAGGACCGCGCACCTGGTGCATGACCCGCAAGCCCGGTGCCTGACACGTGCTACGAGATTTCGA
TTCCACCGCCGCCTTCTATGAAAGGTTGGGCTTCGGAATCGTTTTCCGGGACGCCGGCTGGATGATCCTC
CAGCGCGGGGATCTCATGCTGGAGTTCTTCGCCCACCCCAACTTGTTTATTGCAGCTTATAATGGTTACA
AATAAAGCAATAGCATCACAAATTTCACAAATAAAGCATTTTTTTCACTGCATTCTAGTTGTGGTTTGTC
CAAACTCATCAATGTATCTTATCATGTCTGTATACCGTCGACCTCTAGCTAGAGCTTGGCGTAATCATGG
TCATTACCAATGCTTAATCAGTGAGGCACCTATCTCAGCGATCTGTCTATTTCGTTCATCCATAGTTGCC
TGACTCCCCGTCGTGTAGATAACTACGATACGGGAGGGCTTACCATCTGGCCCCAGCGCTGCGATGATAC
CGCGAGAACCACGCTCACCGGCTCCGGATTTATCAGCAATAAACCAGCCAGCCGGAAGGGCCGAGCGCAG
AAGTGGTCCTGCAACTTTATCCGCCTCCATCCAGTCTATTAATTGTTGCCGGGAAGCTAGAGTAAGTAGT
TCGCCAGTTAATAGTTTGCGCAACGTTGTTGCCATCGCTACAGGCATCGTGGTGTCACGCTCGTCGTTTG
GTATGGCTTCATTCAGCTCCGGTTCCCAACGATCAAGGCGAGTTACATGATCCCCCATGTTGTGCAAAAA
AGCGGTTAGCTCCTTCGGTCCTCCGATCGTTGTCAGAAGTAAGTTGGCCGCAGTGTTATCACTCATGGTT
ATGGCAGCACTGCATAATTCTCTTACTGTCATGCCATCCGTAAGATGCTTTTCTGTGACTGGTGAGTACT
CAACCAAGTCATTCTGAGAATAGTGTATGCGGCGACCGAGTTGCTCTTGCCCGGCGTCAATACGGGATAA
TACCGCGCCACATAGCAGAACTTTAAAAGTGCTCATCATTGGAAAACGTTCTTCGGGGCGAAAACTCTCA
AGGATCTTACCGCTGTTGAGATCCAGTTCGATGTAACCCACTCGTGCACCCAACTGATCTTCAGCATCTT
TTACTTTCACCAGCGTTTCTGGGTGAGCAAAAACAGGAAGGCAAAATGCCGCAAAAAAGGGAATAAGGGC
GACACGGAAATGTTGAATACTCATATTCTTCCTT
