>Addgene plasmid #157630 | pD649-HAsp-ISLR2_Ig1-3-COMP5AP-AviTag-9xHis | depositor partial sequence | sequence record 304370 | ISLR2_Ig1-3
CCTAGCGTTCACCTGTCTGCCGAACCTCCACTGGAAGCCCCTGGAACACCTCTGAGAGCCGGACTGGCTT
TCGTGCTGCACTGTATCGCCGACGGACACCCCACACCTAGACTGCAGTGGCAGCTGCAAATCCCTGGCGG
AACAGTGGTGCTGGAACCTCCTGTTCTGAGCGGCGAAGATGATGGCGTGGGAGCCGAAGAAGGCGAAGGC
GAAGGCGACGGGGATCTGCTGACACAGACACAGGCTCAGACCCCTACACCAGCTCCAGCTTGGCCTGCTC
CTCCTGCCACACCAAGATTTCTGGCCCTGGCCAATGGCAGCCTGCTGGTTCCTCTGCTGTCTGCCAAAGA
GGCCGGCGTCTACACATGCAGAGCCCACAATGAGCTGGGCGCCAATAGCACCTCTATCAGAGTGGCCGTG
GCCGCCACAGGACCTCCAAAACATGCTCCTGGTGCTGGCGGAGAGCCTGATGGACAAGCCCCTACAAGCG
AGAGAAAGAGCACCGCCAAAGGCAGAGGCAACAGCGTGCTGCCTTCTAAGCCTGAGGGCAAGATCAAAGG
CCAGGGACTCGCCAAGGTGTCCATCCTGGGAGAAACCGAGACTGAGCCCGAAGAGGATACCAGCGAGGGC
GAAGAGGCCGAGGATCAGATTCTGGCTGATCCCGCCGAGGAACAGAGATGCGGAAACGGCGATCCCAGCA
GATACGTGTCCAACCACGCCTTCAATCAGAGCGCCGAGCTGAAGCCTCACGTGTTCGAGCTGGGAGTGAT
CGCCCTGGATGTGGCTGAAAGGGAAGCCAGAGTGCAGCTGACACCACTGGCTGCTAGATGGGGACCTGGA
CCAGGCGGTGCAGGCGGAGCACCTAGACCTGGAAGAAGGCCTCTGAGACTGCTGTATCTGTGTCCAGCTG
GTGGCGGAGCTGCTGTGCAATGGTCCAGAGTTGAGGAAGGCGTGAACGCCTACTGGTTCAGAGGACTGAG
GCCCGGCACCAACTACTCTGTGTGTCTTGCTCTGGCTGGCGAGGCCTGTCATGTGCAAGTGGTGTTCAGC
ACCAAGAAAGAGCTGCCCTCT
